>Addgene plasmid #59303 | pMKO.1-puro/hFOXH1 shRNA1 | depositor partial sequence | sequence record 91967 | hFOXH1 shRNA1 insert sequence
CCGGCACCTCCTACTTGCCTATCTACTCGAGTAGATAGGCAAGTAGGAGGTGTTTTTG
