>Addgene plasmid #59303 | pMKO.1-puro/hFOXH1 shRNA1 | addgene partial sequence | sequence record 95248 | pLXSN5 5'-CCCTTGAACCTCCTCGTTCGACC-3'
TTTATCCAGCCCTCACTCCTTCTCTAGGCGCCGGAATTGAAGATCTGTCGACAAGGTCGGGCAGGAAGAG
GGCCTATTTCCCATGATTCCTTCATATTTGCATATACGATACAAGGCTGTTAGAGAGATAATTAGAATTA
ATTTGACTGTAAACACAAAGATATTAGTACAAAATACGTGACGTAGAAAGTAATAATTTCTTGGGTAGTT
TGCAGTTTTAAAATTATGTTTTAAAATGGACTATCATATGCTTACCGTAACTTGAAAGTATTTCGATTTC
TTGGCTTTATATATCTTGTGGAAAGGACGAAACACCGGCACCTCCTACTTGCCTATCTACTCGAGTAGAT
AGGCAAGTAGGAGGTGTTTTTGAATTCGCCAGCACAGTGGTCGACCCTGTGGAATGTGTGTCAGTTAGGG
TGTGGAAAGTCCCCAGGCTTCCCAGCAGGCAGAAGTATGCAAAGCATGCATCTCAATTAGTCAGCAACCA
GGTGTGGAAAGTCCCCAGGCTCCCCAGCAGGCAGAAGTATGCAAAGCATGCATCTCAATTAGTCAGCAAC
CATAGTCCCGCCCCTAACTCCGCCCATCCCGCCCCTAACTCCGCCCAGTTCCGCCCATTCTCCGCCCCAT
GGCTGACTAATTTTTTTTATTTATGCAGAGGCCGAGGCCGCCTCGGCCTCTGAGCTATTCCAGAAGTAGT
GAGGAGGCTTTTTTGGAGGCCTAGGCTTTTGCAAAAAGCTTACCATGACCGAGTACAAGCCCACGGTGCG
CCTCGCCACCC
