>Addgene plasmid #59303 | pMKO.1-puro/hFOXH1 shRNA1 | addgene partial sequence | sequence record 95259 | Puro-F 5'-GCAACCTCCCTTCTACGAGC-3'
CGCCGACGTCGAGGTGCCCGAAGGACCGCGCACCTGGTGCATGACCCGCAAGCCCGGTGCCTGACGCCCG
CCCCACGACCCGCAGCGCCCGACCGAAAGGAGCGCACGACCCCATGCATCGATTAGTCCAATTTGTTAAA
GACAGGATATCAGTGGTCCAGGCTCTAGTTTTGACTCAACAATATCACCAGCTGAAGCCTATAGAGTACG
AGCCATAGATAAAATAAAAGATTTTATTTAGTCTCCAGAAAAAGGGGGGAATGAAAGACCCCACCTGTAG
GTTTGGCAAGCTAGCTTAAGTAACGCCATTTTGCAAGGCATGGAAAAATACATAACTGAGAATAGAGAAG
TTCAGATCAAGGTCAGGAACAGATGGAACAGGGTCGACCCTAGAGAACCATCAGATGTTTCCAGGGTGCC
CCAAGGACCTGAAATGACCCTGTGCCTTATTTGAACTAACCAATCAGTTCGCTTCTCGCTTCTGTTCGCG
CGCTTCTGCTCCCCGAGCTCAATAAAAGAGCCCACAACCCCTCACTCGGGGCGCCAGTCCTCCGATTGAC
TGAGTCGCCCGGGTACCCGTGTATCCAATAAACCCTCTTGCAGTTGCATCCGACTTGTGGTCTCGCTGTT
CCTTGGGAGGGTCTCCTCTGAGTGATTGACTACCCGTCAGCGGGGGTCTTTCATTTGGGGGCTCGTCCGG
GATCGGGAGACCCCTGCCCAGGGACCACCGACCCACCACCGGGAGGTAAGCTGGCTGCCTCGCGCGTTTC
GGTGATGACGGTGAAAACCTCTGACACATGCAGCTCCCGGAGACGGTCACAGCTTGTCTGTAAGCGGATG
CCGGGAGCAGACAAGCCCGTCAGGGCGCGTCAGCGGGTGTTGGCGGGTGTCGGGGCGCAGCCATGACCCA
GTCACGTAGCGATAGCGGAGTGTAGATCCGGCTGTGGAATGTGTGTCAGTTAGGGTGTGGAAAGTCCCCA
GGCTCCCCAGCAGGCAGAAGTATGCAAAGCATGCATCTCAATTAGTCAGCAACCAGGTGTGGAAAGTCCC
CAGGCTCCC
