[The description below was written by a language model from this plasmid's Addgene catalogue record.]
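Description:
pMKO.1-puro/hFOXH1 shRNA1 is a retroviral RNAi vector built on the pMKO.1-puro backbone and designed to knock down human FOXH1 (also known as FAST1). The plasmid is about 6.8 kb in total, of which the shRNA insert contributes only some 58 bp. It is propagated in E. coli as a high-copy plasmid under ampicillin selection. In mammalian cells, stably transduced populations are selected with puromycin. No feature table accompanies the record, so the exact arrangement of the retroviral long terminal repeats, packaging signal and puromycin cassette is not documented here. The use of an SV40 reverse sequencing primer does suggest that an SV40 element lies just downstream of the shRNA cloning site.

The payload is a short hairpin RNA directed against the human FOXH1 transcript, expressed from the human U6 promoter. This RNA polymerase III promoter is well suited to producing small, precisely terminated RNAs. The hairpin oligonucleotide was inserted between the AgeI and EcoRI sites; the AgeI site was destroyed during cloning and the EcoRI site was retained. The hairpin has the standard design of sense and antisense arms separated by a short loop and followed by a poly-T polymerase III terminator. The transcript folds into a stem-loop that the cellular RNAi machinery processes into an siRNA targeting FOXH1 mRNA.

As a retroviral vector, the plasmid is used to produce viral particles in packaging cells, and these integrate the U6-shRNA and puromycin cassettes into dividing target cells for stable knockdown. The "shRNA1" in the name implies it is one of several hairpins against this gene. It was deposited with a study of human somatic cell reprogramming to pluripotency through a transient primitive streak-like mesendoderm state, consistent with use in testing the requirement for FOXH1 in that process.
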