Addgene plasmid #59303: pMKO.1-puro/hFOXH1 shRNA1
Purpose: Knockdown of human FOXH1
Depositing lab: Shinya Yamanaka. Depositing organization: Kyoto University, Center for iPS Cell Research and Application. Publication: Induction of pluripotency in human somatic cells via a transient state resembling primitive streak-like mesendoderm. Takahashi K, Tanabe K, Ohnuki M, Narita M, Sasaki A, Yamamoto M, Nakamura M, Sutou K, Osafune K, Yamanaka S. Nat Commun. 2014 Apr 24;5:3678. doi: 10.1038/ncomms4678. PubMed 24759836.
Backbone
  Vector backbone: pMKO.1-puro
  Backbone manufacturer: Addgene Plasmid #8452
  Backbone size w/o insert (bp): 6700
  Total vector size (bp): 6758
  Vector type: Retroviral, RNAi
  Selectable markers: Puromycin
Growth in bacteria
  Bacterial resistance: Ampicillin, 100 μg/mL
  Growth temperature: 37°C
  Growth strain: DH5alpha
  Copy number: High Copy
Gene/Insert
  Gene/Insert name: hFOXH1 shRNA (alt name: FOXH1)
  gRNA/shRNA sequence: CCGGCACCTCCTACTTGCCTATCTACTCGAGTAGATAGGCAAGTAGGAGGTGTTTTTG
  Species: H. sapiens (human)
  GenBank ID: NM_003923
  Entrez Gene: FOXH1 (a.k.a. FAST-1, FAST1)
  Promoter: hU6
  Cloning method: Restriction Enzyme; 5′ cloning site AgeI (destroyed during cloning); 3′ cloning site EcoRI (not destroyed)
  Sequencing primers: 5′ hU6 F; 3′ SV40 R
Terms and licenses: Academic/Nonprofit Terms; Industry Terms: Not Available to Industry
How to cite: pMKO.1-puro/hFOXH1 shRNA1 was a gift from Shinya Yamanaka (Addgene plasmid # 59303 ; http://n2t.net/addgene:59303 ; RRID:Addgene_59303)
